>Addgene plasmid #234869 | pLenti-CMV-puro_FlnaABD-15-TS-16-24flag | addgene full sequence | sequence record 471233 | Addgene NGS Result
AGGTGGCACTTTTCGGGGAAATGTGCGCGGAACCCCTATTTGTTTATTTTTCTAAATACATTCAAATATG
TATCCGCTCATGAGACAATAACCCTGATAAATGCTTCAATAATATTGAAAAAGGAAGAGTATGAGTATTC
AACATTTCCGTGTCGCCCTTATTCCCTTTTTTGCGGCATTTTGCCTTCCTGTTTTTGCTCACCCAGAAAC
GCTGGTGAAAGTAAAAGATGCTGAAGATCAGTTGGGTGCACGAGTGGGTTACATCGAACTGGATCTCAAC
AGCGGTAAGATCCTTGAGAGTTTTCGCCCCGAAGAACGTTTTCCAATGATGAGCACTTTTAAAGTTCTGC
TATGTGGCGCGGTATTATCCCGTATTGACGCCGGGCAAGAGCAACTCGGTCGCCGCATACACTATTCTCA
GAATGACTTGGTTGAGTACTCACCAGTCACAGAAAAGCATCTTACGGATGGCATGACAGTAAGAGAATTA
TGCAGTGCTGCCATAACCATGAGTGATAACACTGCGGCCAACTTACTTCTGACAACGATCGGAGGACCGA
AGGAGCTAACCGCTTTTTTGCACAACATGGGGGATCATGTAACTCGCCTTGATCGTTGGGAACCGGAGCT
GAATGAAGCCATACCAAACGACGAGCGTGACACCACGATGCCTGTAGCAATGGCAACAACGTTGCGCAAA
CTATTAACTGGCGAACTACTTACTCTAGCTTCCCGGCAACAATTAATAGACTGGATGGAGGCGGATAAAG
TTGCAGGACCACTTCTGCGCTCGGCCCTTCCGGCTGGCTGGTTTATTGCTGATAAATCTGGAGCCGGTGA
GCGTGGGTCTCGCGGTATCATTGCAGCACTGGGGCCAGATGGTAAGCCCTCCCGTATCGTAGTTATCTAC
ACGACGGGGAGTCAGGCAACTATGGATGAACGAAATAGACAGATCGCTGAGATAGGTGCCTCACTGATTA
AGCATTGGTAACTGTCAGACCAAGTTTACTCATATATACTTTAGATTGATTTAAAACTTCATTTTTAATT
TAAAAGGATCTAGGTGAAGATCCTTTTTGATAATCTCATGACCAAAATCCCTTAACGTGAGTTTTCGTTC
CACTGAGCGTCAGACCCCGTAGAAAAGATCAAAGGATCTTCTTGAGATCCTTTTTTTCTGCGCGTAATCT
GCTGCTTGCAAACAAAAAAACCACCGCTACCAGCGGTGGTTTGTTTGCCGGATCAAGAGCTACCAACTCT
TTTTCCGAAGGTAACTGGCTTCAGCAGAGCGCAGATACCAAATACTGTTCTTCTAGTGTAGCCGTAGTTA
GGCCACCACTTCAAGAACTCTGTAGCACCGCCTACATACCTCGCTCTGCTAATCCTGTTACCAGTGGCTG
CTGCCAGTGGCGATAAGTCGTGTCTTACCGGGTTGGACTCAAGACGATAGTTACCGGATAAGGCGCAGCG
GTCGGGCTGAACGGGGGGTTCGTGCACACAGCCCAGCTTGGAGCGAACGACCTACACCGAACTGAGATAC
CTACAGCGTGAGCTATGAGAAAGCGCCACGCTTCCCGAAGGGAGAAAGGCGGACAGGTATCCGGTAAGCG
GCAGGGTCGGAACAGGAGAGCGCACGAGGGAGCTTCCAGGGGGAAACGCCTGGTATCTTTATAGTCCTGT
CGGGTTTCGCCACCTCTGACTTGAGCGTCGATTTTTGTGATGCTCGTCAGGGGGGCGGAGCCTATGGAAA
AACGCCAGCAACGCGGCCTTTTTACGGTTCCTGGCCTTTTGCTGGCCTTTTGCTCACATGTTCTTTCCTG
CGTTATCCCCTGATTCTGTGGATAACCGTATTACCGCCTTTGAGTGAGCTGATACCGCTCGCCGCAGCCG
AACGACCGAGCGCAGCGAGTCAGTGAGCGAGGAAGCGGAAGAGCGCCCAATACGCAAACCGCCTCTCCCC
GCGCGTTGGCCGATTCATTAATGCAGCTGGCACGACAGGTTTCCCGACTGGAAAGCGGGCAGTGAGCGCA
ACGCAATTAATGTGAGTTAGCTCACTCATTAGGCACCCCAGGCTTTACACTTTATGCTTCCGGCTCGTAT
GTTGTGTGGAATTGTGAGCGGATAACAATTTCACACAGGAAACAGCTATGACCATGATTACGCCAAGCGC
GCAATTAACCCTCACTAAAGGGAACAAAAGCTGGAGCTGCAAGCTTAATGTAGTCTTATGCAATACTCTT
GTAGTCTTGCAACATGGTAACGATGAGTTAGCAACATGCCTTACAAGGAGAGAAAAAGCACCGTGCATGC
CGATTGGTGGAAGTAAGGTGGTACGATCGTGCCTTATTAGGAAGGCAACAGACGGGTCTGACATGGATTG
GACGAACCACTGAATTGCCGCATTGCAGAGATATTGTATTTAAGTGCCTAGCTCGATACATAAACGGGTC
TCTCTGGTTAGACCAGATCTGAGCCTGGGAGCTCTCTGGCTAACTAGGGAACCCACTGCTTAAGCCTCAA
TAAAGCTTGCCTTGAGTGCTTCAAGTAGTGTGTGCCCGTCTGTTGTGTGACTCTGGTAACTAGAGATCCC
TCAGACCCTTTTAGTCAGTGTGGAAAATCTCTAGCAGTGGCGCCCGAACAGGGACTTGAAAGCGAAAGGG
AAACCAGAGGAGCTCTCTCGACGCAGGACTCGGCTTGCTGAAGCGCGCACGGCAAGAGGCGAGGGGCGGC
GACTGGTGAGTACGCCAAAAATTTTGACTAGCGGAGGCTAGAAGGAGAGAGATGGGTGCGAGAGCGTCAG
TATTAAGCGGGGGAGAATTAGATCGCGATGGGAAAAAATTCGGTTAAGGCCAGGGGGAAAGAAAAAATAT
AAATTAAAACATATAGTATGGGCAAGCAGGGAGCTAGAACGATTCGCAGTTAATCCTGGCCTGTTAGAAA
CATCAGAAGGCTGTAGACAAATACTGGGACAGCTACAACCATCCCTTCAGACAGGATCAGAAGAACTTAG
ATCATTATATAATACAGTAGCAACCCTCTATTGTGTGCATCAAAGGATAGAGATAAAAGACACCAAGGAA
GCTTTAGACAAGATAGAGGAAGAGCAAAACAAAAGTAAGACCACCGCACAGCAAGCGGCCGCTGATCTTC
AGACCTGGAGGAGGAGATATGAGGGACAATTGGAGAAGTGAATTATATAAATATAAAGTAGTAAAAATTG
AACCATTAGGAGTAGCACCCACCAAGGCAAAGAGAAGAGTGGTGCAGAGAGAAAAAAGAGCAGTGGGAAT
AGGAGCTTTGTTCCTTGGGTTCTTGGGAGCAGCAGGAAGCACTATGGGCGCAGCGTCAATGACGCTGACG
GTACAGGCCAGACAATTATTGTCTGGTATAGTGCAGCAGCAGAACAATTTGCTGAGGGCTATTGAGGCGC
AACAGCATCTGTTGCAACTCACAGTCTGGGGCATCAAGCAGCTCCAGGCAAGAATCCTGGCTGTGGAAAG
ATACCTAAAGGATCAACAGCTCCTGGGGATTTGGGGTTGCTCTGGAAAACTCATTTGCACCACTGCTGTG
CCTTGGAATGCTAGTTGGAGTAATAAATCTCTGGAACAGATTTGGAATCACACGACCTGGATGGAGTGGG
ACAGAGAAATTAACAATTACACAAGCTTAATACACTCCTTAATTGAAGAATCGCAAAACCAGCAAGAAAA
GAATGAACAAGAATTATTGGAATTAGATAAATGGGCAAGTTTGTGGAATTGGTTTAACATAACAAATTGG
CTGTGGTATATAAAATTATTCATAATGATAGTAGGAGGCTTGGTAGGTTTAAGAATAGTTTTTGCTGTAC
TTTCTATAGTGAATAGAGTTAGGCAGGGATATTCACCATTATCGTTTCAGACCCACCTCCCAACCCCGAG
GGGACCCGACAGGCCCGAAGGAATAGAAGAAGAAGGTGGAGAGAGAGACAGAGACAGATCCATTCGATTA
GTGAACGGATCTCGACGGTATCGGTTAACTTTTAAAAGAAAAGGGGGGATTGGGGGGTACAGTGCAGGGG
AAAGAATAGTAGACATAATAGCAACAGACATACAAACTAAAGAATTACAAAAACAAATTACAAAATTCAA
AATTTTATCGATAAGCTTGGGAGTTCCGCGTTACATAACTTACGGTAAATGGCCCGCCTGGCTGACCGCC
CAACGACCCCCGCCCATTGACGTCAATAATGACGTATGTTCCCATAGTAACGCCAATAGGGACTTTCCAT
TGACGTCAATGGGTGGAGTATTTACGGTAAACTGCCCACTTGGCAGTACATCAAGTGTATCATATGCCAA
GTACGCCCCCTATTGACGTCAATGACGGTAAATGGCCCGCCTGGCATTATGCCCAGTACATGACCTTATG
GGACTTTCCTACTTGGCAGTACATCTACGTATTAGTCATCGCTATTACCATGGTGATGCGGTTTTGGCAG
TACATCAATGGGCGTGGATAGCGGTTTGACTCACGGGGATTTCCAAGTCTCCACCCCATTGACGTCAATG
GGAGTTTGTTTTGGCACCAAAATCAACGGGACTTTCCAAAATGTCGTAACAACTCCGCCCCATTGACGCA
AATGGGCGGTAGGCGTGTACGGTGGGAGGTCTATATAAGCAGAGCTCGTTTAGTGAACCGTCAGATCGCC
TGGAGACGCCATCCACGCTGTTTTGACCTCCATAGAAGACACCGACTCTAGTCCAGTGTGGTGGAATTCT
GCAGATATCAACAAGTTTGTACAAAAAAGCAGGCTTCGGTACCATGAGTAGCTCCCACTCTCGGGCGGGC
CAGAGCGCAGCAGGCGCGGCTCCGGGCGGCGGCGTCGACACGCGGGACGCCGAGATGCCGGCCACCGAGA
AGGACCTGGCGGAGGACGCGCCATGGAAGAAGATCCAGCAGAACACTTTCACGCGCTGGTGCAACGAGCA
CCTGAAGTGCGTGAGCAAGCGCATCGCCAACCTGCAGACGGACCTGAGCGACGGGCTGCGGCTTATCGCG
CTGTTGGAGGTGCTCAGCCAGAAGAAGATGCACCGCAAGCACAACCAGCGGCCCACTTTCCGCCAAATGC
AGCTTGAGAACGTGTCGGTGGCACTCGAGTTCCTGGACCGCGAGAGCATCAAACTGGTGTCCATCGACAG
CAAGGCCATCGTGGACGGGAACCTGAAGCTGATCCTGGGCCTCATCTGGACCCTGATCCTGCACTACTCC
ATCTCCATGCCCATGTGGGACGAGGAGGAGGATGAGGAGGCCAAGAAGCAGACCCCCAAGCAGAGGCTCC
TGGGCTGGATCCAGAACAAGCTGCCGCAGCTGCCCATCACCAACTTCAGCCGGGACTGGCAGAGCGGCCG
GGCCCTGGGCGCCCTGGTGGACAGCTGTGCCCCGGGCCTGTGTCCTGACTGGGACTCTTGGGACGCCAGC
AAGCCCGTTACCAATGCGCGAGAGGCCATGCAGCAGGCGGATGACTGGCTGGGCATCCCCCAGGTGATCA
CCCCCGAGGAGATTGTGGACCCCAACGTGGACGAGCACTCTGTCATGACCTACCTGTCCCAGTTCCCCAA
GGCCAAGCTGAAGCCAGGGGCTCCCTTGCGCCCCAAATCCGGGATCGATGCAAAGGACGCCGGGGAGGGC
CTGCTGGCTGTCCAGATCACGGATCCCGAAGGCAAGCCGAAGAAGACACACATCCAAGACAACCATGACG
GCACGTATACAGTGGCCTACGTGCCAGACGTGACAGGTCGCTACACCATCCTCATCAAGTACGGTGGTGA
CGAGATCCCCTTCTCCCCGTACCGCGTGCGTGCCGTGCCCACCGGGGACGCCAGCAAGTGCACTGTCACA
GGTGCTGGCATCGGCCCCACCATTCAGATTGGGGAGGAGACGGTGATTACGGTCGACACTAAGGCGGCAG
GCAAAGGCAAAGTGACGTGCACCGTGTGCACGCCTGATGGCTCAGAGGTGGATGTGGACGTGGTGGAGAA
TGAGGACGGCACTTTCGACATCTTCTACACGGCCCCCCAGCCGGGCAAATACGTCATCTGTGTGCGCTTT
GGTGGCGAGCACGTGCCCAACAGCCCCTTCCAAGTGACGGCTCTGGCTGCTAGCATGGTGAGCAAGGGCG
AGGAGCTGTTCACCGGGGTGGTGCCCATCCTGGTCGAGCTGGACGGCGACGTAAACGGCCACAAGTTCAG
CGTGTCCGGCGAGGGCGAGGGCGATGCCACCTACGGCAAGCTGACCCTGAAGTTCATCTGCACCACCGGC
AAGCTGCCCGTGCCCTGGCCCACCCTCGTGACCACCCTGACCTACGGCGTGCAGTGCTTCAGCCGCTACC
CCGACCACATGAAGCAGCACGACTTCTTCAAGTCCGCCATGCCCGAAGGCTACGTCCAGGAGCGCACCAT
CTTCTTCAAGGACGACGGCAACTACAAGACCCGCGCCGAGGTGAAGTTCGAGGGCGACACCCTGGTGAAC
CGCATCGAGCTGAAGGGCATCGACTTCAAGGAGGACGGCAACATCCTGGGGCACAAGCTGGAGTACAACT
ACAACAGCCACAACGTCTATATCATGGCCGACAAGCAGAAGAACGGCATCAAGGTGAACTTCAAGATCCG
CCACAACATCGAGGACGGCAGCGTGCAGCTCGCCGACCACTACCAGCAGAACACCCCCATCGGCGACGGC
CCCGTGCTGCTGCCCGACAACCACTACCTGAGCACCCAGTCCGCCCTGAGCAAAGACCCCAACGAGAAGC
GCGATCACATGGTCCTGCTGGAGTTCGTGACCGCCGCCGGGGGGCCCGGTGGTGCAGGACCAGGTGGTGC
AGGTCCAGGTGGTGCAGGACCAGGTGGTGCAGGACCTGGTGGTGCAGGTCCAGGTGGTGCAGGTCCAGGT
GGTGCAGGTCCAGGTGGTGCTCATATGGTGTCTAAGGGCGAAGAGCTGATTAAGGAGAACATGCACATGA
AGCTGTACATGGAGGGCACCGTGAACAACCACCACTTCAAGTGCACATCCGAGGGCGAAGGCAAGCCCTA
CGAGGGCACCCAGACCATGAGAATCAAGGTGGTCGAGGGCGGCCCTCTCCCCTTCGCCTTCGACATCCTG
GCTACCAGCTTCATGTACGGCAGCAGAACCTTCATCAACCACACCCAGGGCATCCCCGACTTCTTTAAGC
AGTCCTTCCCTGAGGGCTTCACATGGGAGAGAGTCACCACATACGAAGACGGGGGCGTGCTGACCGCTAC
CCAGGACACCAGCCTCCAGGACGGCTGCCTCATCTACAACGTCAAGATCAGAGGGGTGAACTTCCCATCC
AACGGCCCTGTGATGCAGAAGAAAACACTCGGCTGGGAGGCCAACACCGAGATGCTGTACCCCGCTGACG
GCGGCCTGGAAGGCAGAAGCGACATGGCCCTGAAGCTCGTGGGCGGGGGCCACCTGATCTGCAACTTCAA
GACCACATACAGATCCAAGAAACCCGCTAAGAACCTCAAGATGCCCGGCGTCTACTATGTGGACCACAGA
CTGGAAAGAATCAAGGAGGCCGACAAAGAGACCTACGTCGAGCAGCACGAGGTGGCTGTGGCCAGATACT
GCGACCTCCCTAGCAAACTGGGGCACAAACTTAATGCTAGCGGGGACCAGCCCTCGGTGCAGCCCCCTCT
ACGGTCTCAGCAGCTGGCCCCACAGTACACCTACGCCCAGGGCGGCCAGCAGACTTGGGCCCCGGAGAGG
CCCCTGGTGGGTGTCAATGGGCTGGATGTGACCAGCCTGAGGCCCTTTGACCTTGTCATCCCCTTCACCA
TCAAGAAGGGCGAGATCACAGGGGAGGTTCGGATGCCCTCAGGCAAGGTGGCGCAGCCCACCATCACTGA
CAACAAAGACGGCACCGTGACCGTGCGGTATGCACCCAGCGAGGCTGGCCTGCACGAGATGGACATCCGC
TATGACAACATGCACATCCCAGGAAGCCCCTTGCAGTTCTATGTGGATTACGAGCTCAGCAACCACAGCC
TCCACGAGACATCATCAGTGTTTGTAGACTCTCTGACCAAGGCCACCTGTGCCCCCCAGCATGGGGCCCC
GGGTCCTGGGCCTGCTGACGCCAGCAAGGTGGTGGCCAAGGGCCTGGGGCTGAGCAAGGCCTACGTAGGC
CAGAAGAGCAGCTTCACAGTAGACTGCAGCAAAGCAGGCAACAACATGCTGCTGGTGGGGGTTCATGGCC
CAAGGACCCCCTGCGAGGAGATCCTGGTGAAGCACGTGGGCAGCCGGCTCTACAGCGTGTCCTACCTGCT
CAAGGACAAGGGGGAGTACACACTGGTGGTCAAATGGGGGCACGAGCACATCCCAGGCAGCCCCTACCGC
GTTGTGGTGCCCGACTACAAAGACGATGACGACAAGTAATAAGACCCAGCTTTCTTGTACAAAGTGGTTG
ATATCCAGCACAGTGGCGGCCGCTCGACAATCAACCTCTGGATTACAAAATTTGTGAAAGATTGACTGGT
ATTCTTAACTATGTTGCTCCTTTTACGCTATGTGGATACGCTGCTTTAATGCCTTTGTATCATGCTATTG
CTTCCCGTATGGCTTTCATTTTCTCCTCCTTGTATAAATCCTGGTTGCTGTCTCTTTATGAGGAGTTGTG
GCCCGTTGTCAGGCAACGTGGCGTGGTGTGCACTGTGTTTGCTGACGCAACCCCCACTGGTTGGGGCATT
GCCACCACCTGTCAGCTCCTTTCCGGGACTTTCGCTTTCCCCCTCCCTATTGCCACGGCGGAACTCATCG
CCGCCTGCCTTGCCCGCTGCTGGACAGGGGCTCGGCTGTTGGGCACTGACAATTCCGTGGTGTTGTCGGG
GAAGCTGACGTCCTTTCCATGGCTGCTCGCCTGTGTTGCCACCTGGATTCTGCGCGGGACGTCCTTCTGC
TACGTCCCTTCGGCCCTCAATCCAGCGGACCTTCCTTCCCGCGGCCTGCTGCCGGCTCTGCGGCCTCTTC
CGCGTCTTCGCCTTCGCCCTCAGACGAGTCGGATCTCCCTTTGGGCCGCCTCCCCGCCTGGAATTCTACC
GGGTAGGGGAGGCGCTTTTCCCAAGGCAGTCTGGAGCATGCGCTTTAGCAGCCCCGCTGGGCACTTGGCG
CTACACAAGTGGCCTCTGGCCTCGCACACATTCCACATCCACCGGTAGGCGCCAACCGGCTCCGTTCTTT
GGTGGCCCCTTCGCGCCACCTTCTACTCCTCCCCTAGTCAGGAAGTTCCCCCCCGCCCCGCAGCTCGCGT
CGTGCAGGACGTGACAAATGGAAGTAGCACGTCTCACTAGTCTCGTGCAGATGGACAGCACCGCTGAGCA
ATGGAAGCGGGTAGGCCTTTGGGGCAGCGGCCAATAGCAGCTTTGCTCCTTCGCTTTCTGGGCTCAGAGG
CTGGGAAGGGGTGGGTCCGGGGGCGGGCTCAGGGGCGGGCTCAGGGGCGGGGCGGGCGCCCGAAGGTCCT
CCGGAGGCCCGGCATTCTGCACGCTTCAAAAGCGCACGTCTGCCGCGCTGTTCTCCTCTTCCTCATCTCC
GGGCCTTTCGACCTGCAGCCCAAGCTTACCATGACCGAGTACAAGCCCACGGTGCGCCTCGCCACCCGCG
ACGACGTCCCCAGGGCCGTACGCACCCTCGCCGCCGCGTTCGCCGACTACCCCGCCACGCGCCACACCGT
CGATCCGGACCGCCACATCGAGCGGGTCACCGAGCTGCAAGAACTCTTCCTCACGCGCGTCGGGCTCGAC
ATCGGCAAGGTGTGGGTCGCGGACGACGGCGCCGCGGTGGCGGTCTGGACCACGCCGGAGAGCGTCGAAG
CGGGGGCGGTGTTCGCCGAGATCGGCCCGCGCATGGCCGAGTTGAGCGGTTCCCGGCTGGCCGCGCAGCA
ACAGATGGAAGGCCTCCTGGCGCCGCACCGGCCCAAGGAGCCCGCGTGGTTCCTGGCCACCGTCGGCGTC
TCGCCCGACCACCAGGGCAAGGGTCTGGGCAGCGCCGTCGTGCTCCCCGGAGTGGAGGCGGCCGAGCGCG
CCGGGGTGCCCGCCTTCCTGGAGACCTCCGCGCCCCGCAACCTCCCCTTCTACGAGCGGCTCGGCTTCAC
CGTCACCGCCGACGTCGAGGTGCCCGAAGGACCGCGCACCTGGTGCATGACCCGCAAGCCCGGTGCCTGA
CGCCCGCCCCACGACCCGCAGCGCCCGACCGAAAGGAGCGCACGACCCCATGCATCTCGAGGGCCCGGTA
CCTTTAAGACCAATGACTTACAAGGCAGCTGTAGATCTTAGCCACTTTTTAAAAGAAAAGGGGGGACTGG
AAGGGCTAGCTCACTCCCAACGAAGACAAGATCTGCTTTTTGCTTGTACTGGGTCTCTCTGGTTAGACCA
GATCTGAGCCTGGGAGCTCTCTGGCTAACTAGGGAACCCACTGCTTAAGCCTCAATAAAGCTTGCCTTGA
GTGCTTCAAGTAGTGTGTGCCCGTCTGTTGTGTGACTCTGGTAACTAGAGATCCCTCAGACCCTTTTAGT
CAGTGTGGAAAATCTCTAGCAGTAGTAGTTCATGTCATCTTATTATTCAGTATTTATAACTTGCAAAGAA
ATGAATATCAGAGAGTGAGAGGAACTTGTTTATTGCAGCTTATAATGGTTACAAATAAAGCAATAGCATC
ACAAATTTCACAAATAAAGCATTTTTTTCACTGCATTCTAGTTGTGGTTTGTCCAAACTCATCAATGTAT
CTTATCATGTCTGGCTCTAGCTATCCCGCCCCTAACTCCGCCCATCCCGCCCCTAACTCCGCCCAGTTCC
GCCCATTCTCCGCCCCATGGCTGACTAATTTTTTTTATTTATGCAGAGGCCGAGGCCGCCTCGGCCTCTG
AGCTATTCCAGAAGTAGTGAGGAGGCTTTTTTGGAGGCCTAGGGACGTACCCAATTCGCCCTATAGTGAG
TCGTATTACGCGCGCTCACTGGCCGTCGTTTTACAACGTCGTGACTGGGAAAACCCTGGCGTTACCCAAC
TTAATCGCCTTGCAGCACATCCCCCTTTCGCCAGCTGGCGTAATAGCGAAGAGGCCCGCACCGATCGCCC
TTCCCAACAGTTGCGCAGCCTGAATGGCGAATGGG
[124 nt withheld, positions 11166-11289]
C
[91 nt withheld, positions 11291-11381]
A
[49 nt withheld, positions 11383-11431]
CCTTTGACGTTGGAGTCCACGTTCTTT
[37 nt withheld, positions 11459-11495]
ACCCTATCTCGGTCTATTCTTTTGATTTATAAGGGATTTTGCCGATTTCGGCCTATTGGTTAAAAAATGA
GCTGATTTAACAAAAATTTAACGCGAATTTTAACAAAATATTAACGCTTACAATTT
Features (pLannotate 1.2.2; 33 found; start..end, strand, type, name):
     26..130     +  promoter       AmpR promoter: bla
    131..991     +  CDS            AmpR: β-lactamase; bla; confers resistance to ampicillin, carbenicillin, and related antibiotics
   1162..1750    +  rep_origin     ori: high-copy-number ColE1/pMB1/pBR322/pUC origin of replication
   1933..2025    +  CDS            lacI (fragment): lac repressor; lacI; The lac repressor binds to the lac operator to inhibit transcription in E. coli. This inhibition can be relieved by adding lactose or isopropyl-β-D-thiogalactopyranoside (IPTG).
   2038..2059    +  protein_bind   CAP binding site: CAP binding activates transcription in the presence of cAMP. E. coli catabolite activator protein
   2074..2104    +  promoter       lac promoter: promoter for the E. coli lac operon
   2108..2130    +  protein_bind   lac operator (fragment): The lac repressor binds to the lac operator to inhibit transcription in E. coli. This inhibition can be relieved by adding lactose or isopropyl-β-D-thiogalactopyranoside (IPTG). lac repressor encoded by lacI
   2173..2191    +  promoter       T3 promoter: promoter for bacteriophage T3 RNA polymerase
   2219..2445    +  promoter       RSV promoter: Rous sarcoma virus enhancer/promoter
   2446..2626    +  LTR            5' LTR (truncated): truncated 5' long terminal repeat (LTR) from HIV-1
   2673..2798    +  misc_feature   HIV-1 Ψ: packaging signal of human immunodeficiency virus type 1
   2782..3145    +  CDS            HIV-1 gag (fragment): gag protein from human immunodeficiency virus 1; gag
   3291..3524    +  misc_feature   RRE: The Rev response element (RRE) of HIV-1 allows for Rev-dependent mRNA export from the nucleus to the cytoplasm.
   3901..4001    +  CDS            Rev (fragment): human immunodeficiency virus 1 (HIV-1) Rev protein; rev; enhances nuclear export of unspliced and incompletely spliced viral mRNAs
   4020..4136    +  misc_feature   cPPT/CTS: central polypurine tract and central termination sequence of HIV-1
   4159..4462    +  enhancer       CMV enhancer: human cytomegalovirus immediate early enhancer
   4463..4666    +  promoter       CMV promoter: human cytomegalovirus (CMV) immediate early promoter
   4771..4795    +  protein_bind   attB1: mutant version of attB; recombination site for the Gateway® BP reaction BP Clonase™
   4825..6126    +  CDS            FLNC (fragment): FLNC_HUMAN - Also known as ABPL, FLN2. Experimental evidence at protein level: Swiss-Prot protein existence level 1. Muscle-specific filamin, which plays a central role in muscle cells, probably by functioning as a large actin-cross-linking protein. May be involved in reorganizing the actin cytoskeleton in response to signaling events, and may also display structural functions at the Z lines in muscle cells. Critical for normal myogenesis and for maintaining the structural integrity of the muscle fibers. From Homo sapiens (Human).
   6151..6831    +  CDS            (3-F)Tyr-EGFP: (3-F)Tyr-EGFP is a basic (constitutively fluorescent) green fluorescent protein published in 2004, derived from Aequorea victoria.
   6955..7665    +  CDS            TagRFP: monomeric derivative of red fluorescent protein from Entacmaea quadricolor (Merzlyak et al., 2007) mammalian codon-optimized
   7933..8412    +  CDS            FLNB (fragment): FLNB_RABIT - Experimental evidence at protein level: Swiss-Prot protein existence level 1. Connects cell membrane constituents to the actin cytoskeleton. May promote orthogonal branching of actin filaments and links actin filaments to membrane glycoproteins. Anchors various transmembrane proteins to the actin cytoskeleton (By similarity). From Oryctolagus cuniculus (Rabbit).
   8444..8468    -  protein_bind   attB2: mutant version of attB; recombination site for the Gateway® BP reaction BP Clonase™
   8499..9087    +  misc_feature   WPRE: woodchuck hepatitis virus posttranscriptional regulatory element
   9101..9600    +  promoter       PGK promoter: mouse phosphoglycerate kinase 1 promoter
   9621..10220   +  CDS            PuroR: puromycin N-acetyltransferase; pac from Streptomyces alboniger; confers resistance to puromycin
  10288..10425   +  CDS            nef (fragment): NEF_HV1LA - Experimental evidence at protein level: Swiss-Prot protein existence level 1. Extracellular Nef protein targets CD4(+) T-lymphocytes for apoptosis by interacting with CXCR4 surface receptors. From Human immunodeficiency virus type 1 group M subtype B (isolate Lai) (HIV-1).
  10411..10591   +  LTR            5' LTR (truncated): truncated 5' long terminal repeat (LTR) from HIV-1
  10663..10784   +  polyA_signal   SV40 poly(A) signal: SV40 polyadenylation signal
  10824..10959   +  rep_origin     SV40 ori: SV40 origin of replication
  10980..10998   -  promoter       T7 promoter: promoter for bacteriophage T7 RNA polymerase
  11006..11161   +  CDS            lacZα (fragment): LacZα fragment of β-galactosidase; lacZ fragment
  11166..11594   +  rep_origin     f1 ori (sequence partly withheld): f1 bacteriophage origin of replication; arrow indicates direction of (+) strand synthesis
