[The description below was written by a language model from this plasmid's Addgene catalogue record and pLannotate feature annotations shown in this document.]
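Description:
pLenti-CMV-puro_FlnaABD-15-TS-16-24flag is a lentiviral mammalian expression plasmid built on the pLenti-CMV-Puro backbone, about 11.6 kb in total. It is propagated in E. coli through a high-copy ColE1/pUC-type origin with ampicillin resistance, and it also carries an f1 origin and an SV40 origin. The viral portion has the layout of an RSV-promoter-driven HIV-1 transfer vector. A truncated 5' LTR is followed by the Ψ packaging signal, a gag fragment, the RRE for Rev-dependent RNA export and the cPPT/CTS. A second truncated LTR and an SV40 polyadenylation signal close the vector genome. Packaging functions are not annotated on the plasmid and would have to be supplied separately.

The payload was introduced by Gateway cloning and sits between attB1 and attB2 sites downstream of the CMV enhancer/promoter. A WPRE follows to enhance transcript expression. According to the record, the roughly 3.7 kb insert encodes a truncated human filamin A (FlnA) tension sensor. It consists of the actin-binding domain and Ig15, then a FRET module described as GFP-F40-RFP, then Ig16 and Ig24 with a FLAG tag. The automated annotation identifies the fluorophores as an EGFP-type protein and TagRFP. It labels the flanking filamin segments as FLNC and FLNB fragments, which probably reflects homology among filamin paralogues rather than a different insert. The F40 linker and the FLAG tag are not annotated. A mouse PGK promoter drives puromycin N-acetyltransferase for selection of transduced cells.

The tension-sensor module derives from an earlier published sensor. The associated publication used an intracellular tension sensor to study mechanical anisotropy of the actin cytoskeleton, which suggests use for FRET-based readout of load across this actin crosslinker in stably expressing cells.
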