Addgene plasmid #234869: pLenti-CMV-puro_FlnaABD-15-TS-16-24flag
Purpose: Expresses the FlnA actin binding domain and Ig15 , a FRET construct containing GFP-F40-RFP, the FlnA Ig 16 and Ig 24 domains.
Depositing lab: Michael Murrell. Depositing organization: Yale University. Publication: Intracellular tension sensor reveals mechanical anisotropy of the actin cytoskeleton. Amiri S, Muresan C, Shang X, Huet-Calderwood C, Schwartz MA, Calderwood DA, Murrell M. Nat Commun. 2023 Dec 4;14(1):8011. doi: 10.1038/s41467-023-43612-5. PubMed 38049429.
Backbone
  Vector backbone: pLenti-CMV-Puro
  Backbone size w/o insert (bp): 7971
  Total vector size (bp): 11610
  Vector type: Mammalian Expression, Lentiviral
  Selectable markers: Puromycin
Growth in bacteria
  Bacterial resistance: Ampicillin, 100 μg/mL
  Growth temperature: 37°C
  Growth strain: NEB Stable
  Copy number: Unknown
Gene/Insert
  Gene/Insert name: FlnA Actin binding domain, Ig 15, GFP-F40-RFP, FlnaA Ig 16, FlnA Ig 24
  Species: H. sapiens (human)
  Insert size (bp): 3682
  Promoter: CMV
  Tag / fusion protein: GFP, RFP, FLAG
  Cloning method: Gateway Cloning
  Sequencing primers: 5′ M13
Resource information
  A portion of this plasmid was derived from a plasmid made by: Human FlnA tension sensor was a gift from Martin Schwartz. The tension sensor module was originally published in Kumar et al, 2016 (DOI: 10.1083/jcb.201510012)
Terms and licenses: Academic/Nonprofit Terms; Industry Terms: Not Available to Industry
How to cite: pLenti-CMV-puro_FlnaABD-15-TS-16-24flag was a gift from Michael Murrell (Addgene plasmid # 234869 ; http://n2t.net/addgene:234869 ; RRID:Addgene_234869)
